Addgene plasmid #82686: SRE reporter vector_559
Purpose: (Empty Backbone) Cloning vector containing serum response element (SRE) followed by an AscI restriction site
Depositing lab: Harald Janovjak. Depositing organization: Institute of Science and Technology Austria (I.S.T. Austria). Publication: A Phytochrome Sensory Domain Permits Receptor Activation by Red Light. Reichhart E, Ingles-Prieto A, Tichy AM, McKenzie C, Janovjak H. Angew Chem Int Ed Engl. 2016 May 17;55(21):6339-42. doi: 10.1002/anie.201601736. Epub 2016 Apr 21. PubMed 27101018.
Backbone
  Vector backbone: pcDNA3.1-
  Vector type: Mammalian Expression
Growth in bacteria
  Bacterial resistance: Ampicillin, 100 μg/mL
  Growth temperature: 37°C
  Growth strain: DH5alpha
  Copy number: Unknown
Terms and licenses: Academic/Nonprofit Terms; Industry Terms: Not Available to Industry
How to cite: SRE reporter vector_559 was a gift from Harald Janovjak (Addgene plasmid # 82686 ; http://n2t.net/addgene:82686 ; RRID:Addgene_82686)
