[The description below was written by a language model from this plasmid's Addgene catalogue record and pLannotate feature annotations shown in this document.]
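Description:
SRE reporter vector_559 is an empty mammalian cloning backbone for building serum response element (SRE)-driven reporter constructs. According to the catalogue entry, it carries an SRE followed by an AscI restriction site, so that a reporter or other gene of choice can be placed under SRE control. The SRE itself is not annotated in the feature table, but a minimal TATA-box promoter (minP) with low basal activity is. In this type of design, upstream response elements confer inducible transcription on a minimal promoter. No reporter coding sequence is present, which is consistent with the empty-backbone designation. Just upstream of this region (across the origin of the circular map) lie a synthetic poly(A) signal and the RNA polymerase II pause site from the human α2 globin gene. These elements are commonly used to block read-through transcription from the backbone and keep reporter background low. An SV40 poly(A) signal with an adjoining fragment of SV40 T antigen sequence sits downstream of minP but is annotated on the reverse strand.

The plasmid is propagated in E. coli through a high-copy ColE1/pUC-type origin and is selected with ampicillin (AmpR). For mammalian cells, an SV40 enhancer/early promoter drives a hygromycin B phosphotransferase gene followed by a synthetic poly(A) signal, allowing selection of stable transfectants. A short tetracycline-resistance fragment appears to be a non-functional remnant. The catalogue lists pcDNA3.1- as the backbone, yet the annotated features (minP, pause site, hygromycin cassette, and no CMV promoter or neomycin marker) do not resemble a typical pcDNA3.1 layout, and the record does not explain this discrepancy. The associated publication concerns red-light activation of receptors through a phytochrome sensory domain, which suggests that derived reporters were used to read out signalling that converges on SRE-dependent transcription.
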