Features (pLannotate 1.2.2; 12 found; start..end, strand, type, name):
    179..210     +  promoter       minP: minimal TATA-box promoter with low basal activity
    303..424     -  polyA_signal   SV40 poly(A) signal: SV40 polyadenylation signal
    450..581     -  CDS            LT_SV40 (fragment): Experimental evidence at protein level: Swiss-Prot protein existence level 1. Isoform 17kT antigen targets host RBL2 for degradation and promotes cell proliferation. Transactivates host cyclin A promoter through its J domain. From Simian virus 40 (SV40).
    618..975     +  promoter       SV40 promoter: SV40 enhancer and early promoter
   1006..2043    +  CDS            HygR: hygromycin B phosphotransferase confers resistance to hygromycin
   2067..2115    +  polyA_signal   poly(A) signal: synthetic polyadenylation signal
   2131..2262    +  CDS            TcR (fragment): tetracycline efflux protein; tet; confers resistance to tetracycline
   2442..3030    -  rep_origin     ori: high-copy-number ColE1/pMB1/pBR322/pUC origin of replication
   3230..4090    -  CDS            AmpR: β-lactamase confers resistance to ampicillin, carbenicillin, and related antibiotics
   4091..4132    -  promoter       AmpR promoter (fragment): bla
   4195..4243    +  polyA_signal   poly(A) signal: synthetic polyadenylation signal
   4257..4348    +  misc_feature   pause site: RNA polymerase II transcriptional pause signal from the human α2 globin gene
>Addgene plasmid #82686 | SRE reporter vector_559 | addgene full sequence | sequence record 164534
GGCCTAACTGGCCGGTACCTGAGCTCGCTAGCAGGATGTCCATATTAGGACATCTAGGATGTCCATATTA
GGACATCTAGGATGTCCATATTAGGACATCTAGGATGTCCATATTAGGACATCTAGGATGTCCATATTAG
GACATCTAGATCTGGCCTCGGCGGCCAAGCTTAGACACTAGAGGGTATATAATGGAAGCTCGACTTCCAG
CTTGGCAATCCGGTACTGTTGGTAAAGCCACCGGCGCGCCCTAAGGCCGCGACTCTAGAGTCGGGGCGGC
CGGCCGCTTCGAGCAGACATGATAAGATACATTGATGAGTTTGGACAAACCACAACTAGAATGCAGTGAA
AAAAATGCTTTATTTGTGAAATTTGTGATGCTATTGCTTTATTTGTAACCATTATAAGCTGCAATAAACA
AGTTAACAACAACAATTGCATTCATTTTATGTTTCAGGTTCAGGGGGAGGTGTGGGAGGTTTTTTAAAGC
AAGTAAAACCTCTACAAATGTGGTAAAATCGATAAGGATCCGTTTGCGTATTGGGCGCTCTTCCGCTGAT
CTGCGCAGCACCATGGCCTGAAATAACCTCTGAAAGAGGAACTTGGTTAGCTACCTTCTGAGGCGGAAAG
AACCAGCTGTGGAATGTGTGTCAGTTAGGGTGTGGAAAGTCCCCAGGCTCCCCAGCAGGCAGAAGTATGC
AAAGCATGCATCTCAATTAGTCAGCAACCAGGTGTGGAAAGTCCCCAGGCTCCCCAGCAGGCAGAAGTAT
GCAAAGCATGCATCTCAATTAGTCAGCAACCATAGTCCCGCCCCTAACTCCGCCCATCCCGCCCCTAACT
CCGCCCAGTTCCGCCCATTCTCCGCCCCATGGCTGACTAATTTTTTTTATTTATGCAGAGGCCGAGGCCG
CCTCTGCCTCTGAGCTATTCCAGAAGTAGTGAGGAGGCTTTTTTGGAGGCCTAGGCTTTTGCAAAAAGCT
CGATTCTTCTGACACTAGCGCCACCATGAAGAAGCCCGAACTCACCGCTACCAGCGTTGAAAAATTTCTC
ATCGAGAAGTTCGACAGTGTGAGCGACCTGATGCAGTTGTCGGAGGGCGAAGAGAGCCGAGCCTTCAGCT
TCGATGTCGGCGGACGCGGCTATGTACTGCGGGTGAATAGCTGCGCTGATGGCTTCTACAAAGACCGCTA
CGTGTACCGCCACTTCGCCAGCGCTGCACTACCCATCCCCGAAGTGTTGGACATCGGCGAGTTCAGCGAG
AGCCTGACATACTGCATCAGTAGACGCGCCCAAGGCGTTACTCTCCAAGACCTCCCCGAAACAGAGCTGC
CTGCTGTGTTACAGCCTGTCGCCGAAGCTATGGATGCTATTGCCGCCGCCGACCTCAGTCAAACCAGCGG
CTTCGGCCCATTCGGGCCCCAAGGCATCGGCCAGTACACAACCTGGCGGGATTTCATTTGCGCCATTGCT
GATCCCCATGTCTACCACTGGCAGACCGTGATGGACGACACCGTGTCCGCCAGCGTAGCTCAAGCCCTGG
ACGAACTGATGCTGTGGGCCGAAGACTGTCCCGAGGTGCGCCACCTCGTCCATGCCGACTTCGGCAGCAA
CAACGTCCTGACCGACAACGGCCGCATCACCGCCGTAATCGACTGGTCCGAAGCTATGTTCGGGGACAGT
CAGTACGAGGTGGCCAACATCTTCTTCTGGCGGCCCTGGCTGGCTTGCATGGAGCAGCAGACTCGCTACT
TCGAGCGCCGGCATCCCGAGCTGGCCGGCAGCCCTCGTCTGCGAGCCTACATGCTGCGCATCGGCCTGGA
TCAGCTCTACCAGAGCCTCGTGGACGGCAACTTCGACGATGCTGCCTGGGCTCAAGGCCGCTGCGATGCC
ATCGTCCGCAGCGGGGCCGGCACCGTCGGTCGCACACAAATCGCTCGCCGGAGCGCAGCCGTATGGACCG
ACGGCTGCGTCGAGGTGCTGGCCGACAGCGGCAACCGCCGGCCCAGTACACGACCGCGCGCTAAGGAGGT
AGGTCGAGTTTAAACTCTAGAACCGGTCATGGCCGCAATAAAATATCTTTATTTTCATTACATCTGTGTG
TTGGTTTTTTGTGTGTTCGAACTAGATGCTGTCGACCGATGCCCTTGAGAGCCTTCAACCCAGTCAGCTC
CTTCCGGTGGGCGCGGGGCATGACTATCGTCGCCGCACTTATGACTGTCTTCTTTATCATGCAACTCGTA
GGACAGGTGCCGGCAGCGCTCTTCCGCTTCCTCGCTCACTGACTCGCTGCGCTCGGTCGTTCGGCTGCGG
CGAGCGGTATCAGCTCACTCAAAGGCGGTAATACGGTTATCCACAGAATCAGGGGATAACGCAGGAAAGA
ACATGTGAGCAAAAGGCCAGCAAAAGGCCAGGAACCGTAAAAAGGCCGCGTTGCTGGCGTTTTTCCATAG
GCTCCGCCCCCCTGACGAGCATCACAAAAATCGACGCTCAAGTCAGAGGTGGCGAAACCCGACAGGACTA
TAAAGATACCAGGCGTTTCCCCCTGGAAGCTCCCTCGTGCGCTCTCCTGTTCCGACCCTGCCGCTTACCG
GATACCTGTCCGCCTTTCTCCCTTCGGGAAGCGTGGCGCTTTCTCATAGCTCACGCTGTAGGTATCTCAG
TTCGGTGTAGGTCGTTCGCTCCAAGCTGGGCTGTGTGCACGAACCCCCCGTTCAGCCCGACCGCTGCGCC
TTATCCGGTAACTATCGTCTTGAGTCCAACCCGGTAAGACACGACTTATCGCCACTGGCAGCAGCCACTG
GTAACAGGATTAGCAGAGCGAGGTATGTAGGCGGTGCTACAGAGTTCTTGAAGTGGTGGCCTAACTACGG
CTACACTAGAAGAACAGTATTTGGTATCTGCGCTCTGCTGAAGCCAGTTACCTTCGGAAAAAGAGTTGGT
AGCTCTTGATCCGGCAAACAAACCACCGCTGGTAGCGGTGGTTTTTTTGTTTGCAAGCAGCAGATTACGC
GCAGAAAAAAAGGATCTCAAGAAGATCCTTTGATCTTTTCTACGGGGTCTGACGCTCAGTGGAACGAAAA
CTCACGTTAAGGGATTTTGGTCATGAGATTATCAAAAAGGATCTTCACCTAGATCCTTTTAAATTAAAAA
TGAAGTTTTAAATCAATCTAAAGTATATATGAGTAAACTTGGTCTGACAGCGGCCGCAAATGCTAAACCA
CTGCAGTGGTTACCAGTGCTTGATCAGTGAGGCACCGATCTCAGCGATCTGCCTATTTCGTTCGTCCATA
GTGGCCTGACTCCCCGTCGTGTAGATCACTACGATTCGTGAGGGCTTACCATCAGGCCCCAGCGCAGCAA
TGATGCCGCGAGAGCCGCGTTCACCGGCCCCCGATTTGTCAGCAATGAACCAGCCAGCAGGGAGGGCCGA
GCGAAGAAGTGGTCCTGCTACTTTGTCCGCCTCCATCCAGTCTATGAGCTGCTGTCGTGATGCTAGAGTA
AGAAGTTCGCCAGTGAGTAGTTTCCGAAGAGTTGTGGCCATTGCTACTGGCATCGTGGTATCACGCTCGT
CGTTCGGTATGGCTTCGTTCAACTCTGGTTCCCAGCGGTCAAGCCGGGTCACATGATCACCCATATTATG
AAGAAATGCAGTCAGCTCCTTAGGGCCTCCGATCGTTGTCAGAAGTAAGTTGGCCGCGGTGTTGTCGCTC
ATGGTAATGGCAGCACTACACAATTCTCTTACCGTCATGCCATCCGTAAGATGCTTTTCCGTGACCGGCG
AGTACTCAACCAAGTCGTTTTGTGAGTAGTGTATACGGCGACCAAGCTGCTCTTGCCCGGCGTCTATACG
GGACAACACCGCGCCACATAGCAGTACTTTGAAAGTGCTCATCATCGGGAATCGTTCTTCGGGGCGGAAA
GACTCAAGGATCTTGCCGCTATTGAGATCCAGTTCGATATAGCCCACTCTTGCACCCAGTTGATCTTCAG
CATCTTTTACTTTCACCAGCGTTTCGGGGTGTGCAAAAACAGGCAAGCAAAATGCCGCAAAGAAGGGAAT
GAGTGCGACACGAAAATGTTGGATGCTCATACTCGTCCTTTTTCAATATTATTGAAGCATTTATCAGGGT
TACTAGTACGTCTCTCAAGGATAAGTAAGTAATATTAAGGTACGGGAGGTATTGGACAGGCCGCAATAAA
ATATCTTTATTTTCATTACATCTGTGTGTTGGTTTTTTGTGTGAATCGATAGTACTAACATACGCTCTCC
ATCAAAACAAAACGAAACAAAACAAACTAGCAAAATAGGCTGTCCCCAGTGCAAGTGCAGGTGCCAGAAC
ATTTCTCT
