>Addgene plasmid #82686 | SRE reporter vector_559 | addgene partial sequence | sequence record 164532 | RVprimer3 5'-CTAGCAAAATAGGCTGTCCC-3'
GACATTTCTCTGGCCTAACTGGCCGGTACCTGAGCTCGCTAGCAGGATGTCCATATTAGGACATCTAGGA
TGTCCATATTAGGACATCTAGGATGTCCATATTAGGACATCTAGGATGTCCATATTAGGACATCTAGGAT
GTCCATATTAGGACATCTAGATCTGGCCTCGGCGGCCAAGCTTAGACACTAGAGGGTATATAATGGAAGC
TCGACTTCCAGCTTGGCAATCCGGTACTGTTGGTAAAGCCACCGGCGCGCCCTAAGGCCGCGACTCTAGA
GTCGGGGCGGCCGGCCGCTTCGAGCAGACATGATAAGATACATTGATGAGTTTGGACAAACCACAACTAG
AATGCAGTGAAAAAAATGCTTTATTTGTGAAATTTGTGATGCTATTGCTTTATTTGTAACCATTATAAGC
TGCAATAAACAAGTTAACAACAACAATTGCATTCATTTTATGTTTCAGGTTCAGGGGGAGGTGTGGGAGG
TTTTTTAAAGCAAGTAAAACCTCTACAAATGTGGTAAAATCGATAAGGATCCGTTTGCGTATTGGGCGCT
CTTCCGCTGATCTGCGCAGCACCATGGCCTGAAATAACCTCTGAAAGAGGAACTTGGTTAGCTACCTTCT
GAGGCGGAAAGAACCAGCTGTGGAATGTGTGTCAGTTAGGGTGTGGAAAGTCCCCAGGCTCCCCAGCAGG
CAGAAGTATGCAAAGCATGCATCTCAATTAGTCAGCAACCAGGTGTGGAAAGTCCCCAGGCTCCCCAGCA
GGCAGAAGTATGCAAAGCATGCATCTCAATTAGTCAGCAACCATAGTCCCGCCCCTAACTCCGCCCATCC
CGCCCCTA
