>Addgene plasmid #82686 | SRE reporter vector_559 | addgene partial sequence | sequence record 164533 | SV40pro-F 5'-TATTTATGCAGAGGCCGAGG-3'
GAAGTAGTGAGGAGGCTTTTTTGGAGGCCTAGGCTTTTGCAAAAAGCTCGATTCTTCTGACACTAGCGCC
ACCATGAAGAAGCCCGAACTCACCGCTACCAGCGTTGAAAAATTTCTCATCGAGAAGTTCGACAGTGTGA
GCGACCTGATGCAGTTGTCGGAGGGCGAAGAGAGCCGAGCCTTCAGCTTCGATGTCGGCGGACGCGGCTA
TGTACTGCGGGTGAATAGCTGCGCTGATGGCTTCTACAAAGACCGCTACGTGTACCGCCACTTCGCCAGC
GCTGCACTACCCATCCCCGAAGTGTTGGACATCGGCGAGTTCAGCGAGAGCCTGACATACTGCATCAGTA
GACGCGCCCAAGGCGTTACTCTCCAAGACCTCCCCGAAACAGAGCTGCCTGCTGTGTTACAGCCTGTCGC
CGAAGCTATGGATGCTATTGCCGCCGCCGACCTCAGTCAAACCAGCGGCTTCGGCCCATTCGGGCCCCAA
GGCATCGGCCAGTACACAACCTGGCGGGATTTCATTTGCGCCATTGCTGATCCCCATGTCTACCACTGGC
AGACCGTGATGGACGACACCGTGTCCGCCAGCGTAGCTCAAGCCCTGGACGAACTGATGCTGTGGGCCGA
AGACTGTCCCGAGGTGCGCCACCTCGTCCATGCCGACTTCGGCAGCAACAACGTCCTGACCGACAACGGC
CGCATCACCGCCGTAATCGACTGGTCCGAAGCTATGTTCGGGGACAGTCAGTACGAGGTGGCCAACATCT
TCTTCTGGCGGCCCTGGCTGGCTTGCATGGAGCAGCAGACTCGCTACTTCGAGCGCCGGCATCCCGAGCT
GGCCGGCAGCC
